Addgene plasmid #67410: pDEST47-SARA-GFP
Purpose: Mammalian expression of hSara with C-term GFP tag
Depositing lab: Richard Kahn. Depositing organization: Emory University. Publication: Tool box: Plasmids for the expression or knockdown of human ARF Family GTPases (ARF/ARL/SAR) and their co-expression in bacteria with N-myristoyltransferases. Kerr SC, Kahn RA. Cell Logist. 2015 Sep 21;5(3):e1090523. doi: 10.1080/21592799.2015.1090523. eCollection 2015 Jul-Sep. PubMed 27057421.
Backbone
  Vector backbone: pcDNA-DEST47
  Backbone manufacturer: Life Technologies
  Vector type: Mammalian Expression
  Selectable markers: Neomycin (select with G418)
Growth in bacteria
  Bacterial resistance: Ampicillin, 100 μg/mL
  Growth temperature: 37°C
  Growth strain: DH5alpha
  Copy number: High Copy
Gene/Insert
  Gene/Insert name: SARA (alt name: pRK21n-D47)
  Species: H. sapiens (human)
  Entrez Gene: SAR1B (a.k.a. ANDD, CMRD, GTBPB, SARA2)
  Promoter: CMV
  Tag / fusion protein: GFP (C terminal on backbone)
  Cloning method: Gateway Cloning
  Sequencing primers: 5′ CMV-F; 3′ GFP-R
Terms and licenses: Academic/Nonprofit Terms; Industry Terms: Not Available to Industry
How to cite: pDEST47-SARA-GFP was a gift from Richard Kahn (Addgene plasmid # 67410 ; http://n2t.net/addgene:67410 ; RRID:Addgene_67410)
