[The description below was written by a language model from this plasmid's Addgene catalogue record.]
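Description:
pDEST47-SARA-GFP is a mammalian expression plasmid built on the commercial Gateway destination vector pcDNA-DEST47. It is maintained in E. coli as a high-copy plasmid under ampicillin selection. It also carries a neomycin resistance marker, so transfected mammalian cells can be selected with G418, for example to derive stable lines. No feature table accompanies the record, so elements such as the origin of replication, polyadenylation signals and the recombination scars left by Gateway cloning are not individually documented here.

The insert is a human SAR-family small GTPase, named SARA in the record and described as hSara. It was introduced by Gateway recombination downstream of the CMV promoter, which drives strong constitutive transcription in most mammalian cell types. The open reading frame is fused in frame to a GFP tag supplied by the backbone, so the protein is expressed with GFP at its C terminus. The naming is somewhat ambiguous. The insert is called SARA, but the linked gene entry is SAR1B, whose listed aliases include SARA2. The catalogue fields alone therefore do not settle which paralogue is present, and users may wish to check this against the sequence.

The plasmid belongs to a toolbox of constructs for expressing or knocking down human ARF-family GTPases (ARF, ARL and SAR). Its stated purpose is mammalian expression of the GFP-tagged protein. A fusion of this kind is suited to viewing the protein's localisation by fluorescence microscopy and to detecting or isolating it through the GFP moiety.
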