>Addgene plasmid #67410 | pDEST47-SARA-GFP | addgene partial sequence | sequence record 118006 | GFPfusionREV 5'-CTCCACTGACAGAAAATTTG-3'
AGAATTGGGACAACTCCAGTGAAAAGTTCTTCTCCTTTGCTAGCCATTCTAGATCGAACCACTTTGTACA
AGAAAGCTGGGTCATCAATGTACTGTGCCATCCAGCGGAAGCCTTCTCCGTAACCTTGTCTTTTGAGCAC
ACTACACATGAAAACTTCTAAGGGTCGGGCATTCAGTTCTTTCAGAGATATACTCCCCTTTCCTGTTGTC
TGACCATATAAACCAAACATCTCTCGCAACCTCTCTTCACTGATGGCTTCAGGTCTGTCGATCTTATTCC
CAAGAATCAGTATAGGCACATTAGCAATGGTTTCATCTGTCATTAGTGAATCAAGTTCTTCTTTTGACTC
TAACAGCCTTTCGTGGTCTGCACAATCCACCAGAAATACAATGCCATTGATAGCAGGAAGGTAGTTTTTC
CACACTCTTCGAGCTTGAACATGTCCACCCAGATCAAAAGTTGTAAACGTCATGCCAGCAATGGTCAGTT
CTTCGGAAGTGGGATGTAATGTTGGGACATGTTGTCCAAGTCTGTCATCTTTTAGCATGTGTAGCAATGT
TGTTTTTCCTGCATTATCCAATCCAAGAAATACCAGTTTACCAGTTTTCTTATATAATCCTAAAAACTGT
AGCACACTGCTGAAACCACTGTAAATCCAATCAAATATGAAGGACATGGTTCTATCTCCTTCTAAGCCTG
CTTTTTTGTACAAACTTGTTTGATCAAGCTTAACTAGCCAGCTTGGGTCTCCCTATAGTGAGTCGTATTA
ATTTCGATAAGCCAGTAAGCAGTGGGTTCTCTAGTTAGCCAGAGAGCTCTGCTTATATAGACCTCCCACC
GTACACGCCTACCGCCCATTTGCGTCAATGGGGCGGAGTTGTTACGACATTTTGGAAAGTCCCGTTGATT
TTGGTGCCAAAACAAACTCCCATTGACGTCAATGGGGTGGAGACTTGGAAATCCCCGTGAGTCAAACCGC
TATCACGC
